>Addgene plasmid #239637 | pXYB085 | addgene full sequence | sequence record 477062 | Addgene NGS Result
TGGCACTGGCCGTCGTTTTACAACGTCGTGACTGGGAAAACCCTGGCGTTACCCAACTTAATCGCCTTGC
AGCACATCCCCCTTTCGCCAGCTGGCGTAATAGCGAAGAGGCCCGCACCGATCGCCCTTCCCAACAGTTG
CGCAGCCTGAATGGCGAATGCTAGAGCAGCTTGAGCTTGGATCAGATTGTCGTTTCCCGCCTTCAGTTTA
AACTATCAGTGTTTGACAGGATATATTGGCGGGTAAACCTAAGAGAAAAGAGCGTTTATTAGAATAATCG
GATATTTAAAAGGGCGTGAAAAGGTTTATCCGTTCGTCCATTTGTATGTGCATGCCAACCACAGGGTTCC
CCTCGGGATCAAAGTACTTTGATCCAACCCCTCCGCTGCTATAGTGCAGTCGGCTTCTGACGTTCAGTGC
AGCCGTCTTCTGAAAACGACATGTCGCACAAGTCCTAAGTTACGCGACAGGCTGCCGCCCTGCCCTTTTC
CTGGCGTTTTCTTGTCGCGTGTTTTAGTCGCATAAAGTAGAATACTTGCGACTAGAACCGGAGACATTAC
GCCATGAACAAGAGCGCCGCCGCTGGCCTGCTGGGCTATGCCCGCGTCAGCACCGACGACCAGGACTTGA
CCAACCAACGGGCCGAACTGCACGCGGCCGGCTGCACCAAGCTGTTTTCCGAGAAGATCACCGGCACCAG
GCGCGACCGCCCGGAGCTGGCCAGGATGCTTGACCACCTACGCCCTGGCGACGTTGTGACAGTGACCAGG
CTAGACCGCCTGGCCCGCAGCACCCGCGACCTACTGGACATTGCCGAGCGCATCCAGGAGGCCGGCGCGG
GCCTGCGTAGCCTGGCAGAGCCGTGGGCCGACACCACCACGCCGGCCGGCCGCATGGTGTTGACCGTGTT
CGCCGGCATTGCCGAGTTCGAGCGTTCCCTAATCATCGACCGCACCCGGAGCGGGCGCGAGGCCGCCAAG
GCCCGAGGCGTGAAGTTTGGCCCCCGCCCTACCCTCACCCCGGCACAGATCGCGCACGCCCGCGAGCTGA
TCGACCAGGAAGGCCGCACCGTGAAAGAGGCGGCTGCACTGCTTGGCGTGCATCGCTCGACCCTGTACCG
CGCACTTGAGCGCAGCGAGGAAGTGACGCCCACCGAGGCCAGGCGGCGCGGTGCCTTCCGTGAGGACGCA
TTGACCGAGGCCGACGCCCTGGCGGCCGCCGAGAATGAACGCCAAGAGGAACAAGCATGAAACCGCACCA
GGACGGCCAGGACGAACCGTTTTTCATTACCGAAGAGATCGAGGCGGAGATGATCGCGGCCGGGTACGTG
TTCGAGCCGCCCGCGCACGGCTCAACCGTGCGGCTGCATGAAATCCTGGCCGGTTTGTCTGATGCCAAGC
TGGCGGCCTGGCCGGCCAGCTTGGCCGCTGAAGAAACCGAGCGCCGCCGTCTAAAAAGGTGATGTGTATT
TGAGTAAAACAGCTTGCGTCATGCGGTCGCTGCGTATATGATGCGATGAGTAAATAAACAAATACGCAAG
GGGAACGCATGAAGGTTATCGCTGTACTTAACCAGAAAGGCGGGTCAGGCAAGACGACCATCGCAACCCA
TCTAGCCCGCGCCCTGCAACTCGCCGGGGCCGATGTTCTGTTAGTCGATTCCGATCCCCAGGGCAGTGCC
CGCGATTGGGCGGCCGTGCGGGAAGATCAACCGCTAACCGTTGTCGGCATCGACCGCCCGACGATTGACC
GCGACGTGAAGGCCATCGGCCGGCGCGACTTCGTAGTGATCGACGGAGCGCCCCAGGCGGCGGACTTGGC
TGTGTCCGCGATCAAGGCAGCCGACTTCGTGCTGATTCCGGTGCAGCCAAGCCCTTACGACATATGGGCC
ACCGCCGACCTGGTGGAGCTGGTTAAGCAGCGCATTGAGGTCACGGATGGAAGGCTACAAGCGGCCTTTG
TCGTGTCGCGGGCGATCAAAGGCACGCGCATCGGCGGTGAGGTTGCCGAGGCGCTGGCCGGGTACGAGCT
GCCCATTCTTGAGTCCCGTATCACGCAGCGCGTGAGCTACCCAGGCACTGCCGCCGCCGGCACAACCGTT
CTTGAATCAGAACCCGAGGGCGACGCTGCCCGCGAGGTCCAGGCGCTGGCCGCTGAAATTAAATCAAAAC
TCATTTGAGTTAATGAGGTAAAGAGAAAATGAGCAAAAGCACAAACACGCTAAGTGCCGGCCGTCCGAGC
GCACGCAGCAGCAAGGCTGCAACGTTGGCCAGCCTGGCAGACACGCCAGCCATGAAGCGGGTCAACTTTC
AGTTGCCGGCGGAGGATCACACCAAGCTGAAGATGTACGCGGTACGCCAAGGCAAGACCATTACCGAGCT
GCTATCTGAATACATCGCGCAGCTACCAGAGTAAATGAGCAAATGAATAAATGAGTAGATGAATTTTAGC
GGCTAAAGGAGGCGGCATGGAAAATCAAGAACAACCAGGCACCGACGCCGTGGAATGCCCCATGTGTGGA
GGAACGGGCGGTTGGCCAGGCGTAAGCGGCTGGGTTGCCTGCCGGCCCTGCAATGGCACTGGAACCCCCA
AGCCCGAGGAATCGGCGTGAGCGGTCGCAAACCATCCGGCCCGGTACAAATCGGCGCGGCGCTGGGTGAT
GACCTGGTGGAGAAGTTGAAGGCCGCGCAGGCCGCCCAGCGGCAACGCATCGAGGCAGAAGCACGCCCCG
GTGAATCGTGGCAAGCGGCCGCTGATCGAATCCGCAAAGAATCCCGGCAACCGCCGGCAGCCGGTGCGCC
GTCGATTAGGAAGCCGCCCAAGGGCGACGAGCAACCAGATTTTTTCGTTCCGATGCTCTATGACGTGGGC
ACCCGCGATAGTCGCAGCATCATGGACGTGGCCGTTTTCCGTCTGTCGAAGCGTGACCGACGAGCTGGCG
AGGTGATCCGCTACGAGCTTCCAGACGGGCACGTAGAGGTTTCCGCAGGGCCGGCCGGCATGGCCAGTGT
GTGGGATTACGACCTGGTACTGATGGCGGTTTCCCATCTAACCGAATCCATGAACCGATACCGGGAAGGG
AAGGGAGACAAGCCCGGCCGCGTGTTCCGTCCACACGTTGCGGACGTACTCAAGTTCTGCCGGCGAGCCG
ATGGCGGAAAGCAGAAAGACGACCTGGTAGAAACCTGCATTCGGTTAAACACCACGCACGTTGCCATGCA
GCGTACGAAGAAGGCCAAGAACGGCCGCCTGGTGACGGTATCCGAGGGTGAAGCCTTGATTAGCCGCTAC
AAGATCGTAAAGAGCGAAACCGGGCGGCCGGAGTACATCGAGATCGAGCTAGCTGATTGGATGTACCGCG
AGATCACAGAAGGCAAGAACCCGGACGTGCTGACGGTTCACCCCGATTACTTTTTGATCGATCCCGGCAT
CGGCCGTTTTCTCTACCGCCTGGCACGCCGCGCCGCAGGCAAGGCAGAAGCCAGATGGTTGTTCAAGACG
ATCTACGAACGCAGTGGCAGCGCCGGAGAGTTCAAGAAGTTCTGTTTCACCGTGCGCAAGCTGATCGGGT
CAAATGACCTGCCGGAGTACGATTTGAAGGAGGAGGCGGGGCAGGCTGGCCCGATCCTAGTCATGCGCTA
CCGCAACCTGATCGAGGGCGAAGCATCCGCCGGTTCCTAATGTACGGAGCAGATGCTAGGGCAAATTGCC
CTAGCAGGGGAAAAAGGTCGAAAAGGCCTCTTTCCTGTGGATAGCACGTACATTGGGAACCCAAAGCCGT
ACATTGGGAACCGGAACCCGTACATTGGGAACCCAAAGCCGTACATTGGGAACCGGTCACACATGTAAGT
GACTGATATAAAAGAGAAAAAAGGCGATTTTTCCGCCTAAAACTCTTTAAAACTTATTAAAACTCTTAAA
ACCCGCCTGGCCTGTGCATAACTGTCTGGCCAGCGCACAGCCCAAGAGCTGCAAAAAGCGCCTACCCTTC
GGTCGCTGCGCTCCCTACGCCCCGCCGCTTCGCGTCGGCCTATCGCGGCCGCTGGCCGCTCAAAAATGGC
TGGCCTACGGCCAGGCAATCTACCAGGGCGCGGACAAGCCGCGCCGTCGCCACTCGACCGCCGGCGCCCA
CATCAAGGCACCCTGCCTCGCGCGTTTCGGTGATGACGGTGAAAACCTCTGACACATGCAGCTCCCGGAA
ACGGTCACAGCTTGTCTGTAAGCGGATGCCGGGAGCAGACAAGCCCGTCAGGGCGCGTCAGCGGGTGTTG
GCGGGTGTCGGGGCGCAGCCATGACCCAGTCACGTAGCGATAGCGGAGTGTATACTGGCTTAACTATGCG
GCATCAGAGCAGATTGTACTGAGAGTGCACCATATGCGGTGTGAAATACCGCACAGATGCGTAAGGAGAA
AATACCGCATCAGGCCCTCTTCCGCTTCCTCGCTCACTGACTCGCTGCGCTCGGTCGTTCGGCTGCGGCG
AGCGGTATCAGCTCACTCAAAGGCGGTAATACGGTTATCCACAGAATCAGGGGATAACGCAGGAAAGAAC
ATGTGAGCAAAAGGCCAGCAAAAGGCCAGGAACCGTAAAAAGGCCGCGTTGCTGGCGTTTTTCCATAGGC
TCCGCCCCCCTGACGAGCATCACAAAAATCGACGCTCAAGTCAGAGGTGGCGAAACCCGACAGGACTATA
AAGATACCAGGCGTTTCCCCCTGGAAGCTCCCTCGTGCGCTCTCCTGTTCCGACCCTGCCGCTTACCGGA
TACCTGTCCGCCTTTCTCCCTTCGGGAAGCGTGGCGCTTTCTCATAGCTCACGCTGTAGGTATCTCAGTT
CGGTGTAGGTCGTTCGCTCCAAGCTGGGCTGTGTGCACGAACCCCCCGTTCAGCCCGACCGCTGCGCCTT
ATCCGGTAACTATCGTCTTGAGTCCAACCCGGTAAGACACGACTTATCGCCACTGGCAGCAGCCACTGGT
AACAGGATTAGCAGAGCGAGGTATGTAGGCGGTGCTACAGAGTTCTTGAAGTGGTGGCCTAACTACGGCT
ACACTAGAAGGACAGTATTTGGTATCTGCGCTCTGCTGAAGCCAGTTACCTTCGGAAAAAGAGTTGGTAG
CTCTTGATCCGGCAAACAAACCACCGCTGGTAGCGGTGGTTTTTTTGTTTGCAAGCAGCAGATTACGCGC
AGAAAAAAAGGATCTCAAGAAGATCCTTTGATCTTTTCTACGGGGTCTGACGCTCAGTGGAACGAAAACT
CACGTTAAGGGATTTTGGTCATGCATTCTAGGTACTAAAACAATTCATCCAGTAAAATATAATATTTTAT
TTTCTCCCAATCAGGCTTGATCCCCAGTAAGTCAAAAAATAGCTCGACATACTGTTCTTCCCCGATATCC
TCCCTGATCGACCGGACGCAGAAGGCAATGTCATACCACTTGTCCGCCCTGCCGCTTCTCCCAAGATCAA
TAAAGCCACTTACTTTGCCATCTTTCACAAAGATGTTGCTGTCTCCCAGGTCGCCGTGGGAAAAGACAAG
TTCCTCTTCGGGCTTTTCCGTCTTTAAAAAATCATACAGCTCGCGCGGATCTTTAAATGGAGTGTCTTCT
TCCCAGTTTTCGCAATCCACATCGGCCAGATCGTTATTCAGTAAGTAATCCAATTCGGCTAAGCGGCTGT
CTAAGCTATTCGTATAGGGACAATCCGATATGTCGATGGAGTGAAAGAGCCTGATGCACTCCGCATACAG
CTCGATAATCTTTTCAGGGCTTTGTTCATCTTCATACTCTTCCGAGCAAAGGACGCCATCGGCCTCACTC
ATGAGCAGATTGCTCCAGCCATCATGCCGTTCAAAGTGCAGGACCTTTGGAACAGGCAGCTTTCCTTCCA
GCCATAGCATCATGTCCTTTTCCCGTTCCACATCATAGGTGGTCCCTTTATACCGGCTGTCCGTCATTTT
TAAATATAGGTTTTCATTTTCTCCCACCAGCTTATATACCTTAGCAGGAGACATTCCTTCCGTATCTTTT
ACGCAGCGGTATTTTTCGATCAGTTTTTTCAATTCCGGTGATATTCTCATTTTAGCCATTTATTATTTCC
TTCCTCTTTTCTACAGTATTTAAAGATACCCCAAGAAGCTAATTATAACAAGACGAACTCCAATTCACTG
TTCCTTGCATTCTAAAACCTTAAATACCAGAAAACAGCTTTTTCAAAGTTGTTTTCAAAGTTGGCGTATA
ACATAGTATCGACGGAGCCGATTTTGAAACCGCGGTGATCACAGGCAGCAACGCTCTGTCATCGTTACAA
TCAACATGCTACCCTCCGCGAGATCATCCGTGTTTCAAACCCGGCAGCTTAGTTGCCGTTCTTCCGAATA
GCATCGGTAACATGAGCAAAGTCTGCCGCCTTACAACGGCTCTCCCGCTGACGCCGTCCCGGACTGATGG
GCTGCCTGTATCGAGTGGTGATTTTGTGCCGAGCTGCCGGTCGGGGAGCTGTTGGCTGGCTGGTGGCAGG
ATATATTGTGGTGTAAACAAATTGACGCTTAGACAACTTAATAACACATTGCGGACGTTTTTAATGTACT
GAATTAACGCCGAATTAATTCGGGGGATCTGGATTTTAGTACTGGATTTTGGTTTTAGGAATTAGAAATT
TTATTGATAGAAGTATTTTACAAATACAAATACATACTAAGGGTTTCTTATATGCTCAACACATGAGCGA
AACCCTATAGGAACCCTAATTCCCTTATCTGGGAACTACTCACACATTATTATGGAGAAACTCGAGCTTG
TCGATCGACTCTAGCTAGAGGATCGATCCGAACCCCAGAGTCCCGCTCAGAAGAACTCGTCAAGAAGGCG
ATAGAAGGCGATGCGCTGCGAATCGGGAGCGGCGATACCGTAAAGCACGAGGAAGCGGTCAGCCCATTCG
CCGCCAAGTTCTTCAGCAATATCACGGGTAGCCAACGCTATGTCCTGATAGCGGTCCGCCACACCCAGCC
GGCCACAGTCGATGAATCCAGAAAAGCGGCCATTTTCCACCATGATATTCGGCAAGCAGGCATCGCCATG
TGTCACGACGAGATCCTCGCCGTCGGGCATGCGCGCCTTGAGCCTGGCGAACAGTTCGGCTGGCGCGAGC
CCCTGATGTTCTTCGTCCAGATCATCCTGATCGACAAGACCGGCTTCCATCCGAGTACGTGCTCGCTCGA
TGCGATGTTTCGCTTGGTGGTCGAATGGGCAGGTAGCCGGATCAAGCGTATGCAGCCGCCGCATTGCATC
AGCCATGATGGATACTTTCTCGGCAGGAGCAAGGTGAGATGACAGGAGATCCTGCCCCGGCACTTCGCCC
AATAGCAGCCAGTCCCTTCCCGCTTCAGTGACAACGTCGAGCACAGCTGCGCAAGGAACGCCCGTCGTGG
CCAGCCACGATAGCCGCGCTGCCTCGTCCTGGAGTTCATTCAGGGCACCGGACAGGTCGGTCTTGACAAA
AAGAACCGGGCGCCCCTGCGCTGACAGCCGAAACACGGCGGCATCAGAGCAGCCGATTGTCTGTTGTGCC
CAGTCATAGCCGAATAGCCTCTCCACCCAAGCGGCCGGAGAACCTGCGTGCAATCCATCTTGTTCAATCC
CCATGGTCGATCGACAGATCTGCGAAAGCTCGAGAGAGATAGATTTGTAGAGAGAGACTGGTGATTTCAG
CGTGTCCTCTCCAAATGAAATGAACTTCCTTATATAGAGGAAGGGTCTTGCGAAGGATAGTGGGATTGTG
CGTCATCCCTTACGTCAGTGGAGATATCACATCAATCCACTTGCTTTGAAGACGTGGTTGGAACGTCTTC
TTTTTCCACGATGCTCCTCGTGGGTGGGGGTCCATCTTTGGGACCACTGTCGGCAGAGGCATCTTGAACG
ATAGCCTTTCCTTTATCGCAATGATGGCATTTGTAGGTGCCACCTTCCTTTTCTACTGTCCTTTTGATGA
AGTGACAGATAGCTGGGCAATGGAATCCGAGGAGGTTTCCCGATATTACCCTTTGTTGAAAAGTCTCAAT
AGCCCTTTGGTCTTCTGAGACTGTATCTTTGATATTCTTGGAGTAGACGAGAGTGTCGTGCTCCACCATG
TTCACATCAATCCACTTGCTTTGAAGACGTGGTTGGAACGTCTTCTTTTTCCACGATGCTCCTCGTGGGT
GGGGGTCCATCTTTGGGACCACTGTCGGCAGAGGCATCTTGAACGATAGCCTTTCCTTTATCGCAATGAT
GGCATTTGTAGGTGCCACCTTCCTTTTCTACTGTCCTTTTGATGAAGTGACAGATAGCTGGGCAATGGAA
TCCGAGGAGGTTTCCCGATATTACCCTTTGTTGAAAAGTCTCAATAGCCCTTTGGTCTTCTGAGACTGTA
TCTTTGATATTCTTGGAGTAGACGAGAGTGTCGTGCTCCACCATGTTGGCAAGCTGCTCTAGCCAATACG
CAAACCGCCTCTCCCCGCGCGTTGGCCGATTCATTAATGCAGCTGGCACGACAGGTTTCCCGACTGGAAA
GCGGGCAGTGAGCGCAACGCAATTAATGTGAGTTAGCTCACTCATTAGGCACCCCAGGCTTTACACTTTA
TGCTTCCGGCTCGTATGTTGTGTGGAATTGTGAGCGGATAACAATTTCACACAGGAAACAGCTATGACAT
GATTACGAATTCGAGCTCGGTACCCGGGGATCGGCTGAGACTTTTCAACAAAGGGTAATATCCGGAAACC
TCCTCGGATTCCATTGCCCAGCTATCTGTCACTTTATTGTGAAGATAGTGGAAAAGGAAGGTGGCTCCTA
CAAATGCCATCATTGCGATAAAGGAAAGGCCATCGTTGAAGATGCCTCTGCCGACAGTGGTCCCAAAGAT
GGACCCCCACCCACGAGGAGCATCGTGGAAAAAGAAGACGTTCCAACCACGTCTTCAAAGCAAGTGGATT
GATGTGATATCTCCACTGACGTAAGGGATGACGCACAATCCCACTATCCTTCGCAAGACCCTTCCTCTAT
ATAAGGAAGTTCATTTCATTTGGAGAGAACACGGGGGACTCAAACATTACTCATTCACAAAACCATCTTA
AAGCAACTACACAAGTCTTGAAATTTTCTCATATTTTCTATTTACTATATAAACTTTTAATCAAATCAAG
ATTAAAGTTAATTAAATGAGCAAAGGAGAAGAACTTTTCACTGGAGTTGTCCCAATTCTTGTTGAATTAG
ATGGTGATGTTAATGGGCACAAATTTTCTGTCCGTGGAGAGGGTGAAGGTGATGCTACAAACGGAAAACT
CACCCTTAAATTTATTTGCACTACTGGAAAACTACCTGTTCCGTGGCCAACACTTGTCACTACTCTGACC
TAAATAGCAAGGATCAGGAGGAGTCCTGGGTAACGGTAACAACACCACCGTCTTCGAAGTTCATAACACG
TTCCCATTTGAAACCTTCCGGGAAGGACAGTTTCAGGTAGTCCGGGATGTCAGCCGGGTGTTTAACGTAA
GCTTTGGAACCGTACTGGAACTGCGGGGACAGGATGTCCCATATGAAGATGAAGATGAAATATTTGGTGT
GTCAAATAAAAAGCTTGTGTGCTTAAGTTTGTGTTTTTTTCTTGGCTTGTTGTGTTATGAATTTGTGGCT
TTTTCTAATATTAAATGAATGTAAGATCTCATTATAATGAATAAACAAATGTTTCTATAATCCATTGTGA
ATGTTTTGTTGGATCTCTTCTGCAGCATATAACTACTGTATGTGCTATGGTATGGACTATGGAATATGAT
TAAAGATAAGATGGGCTCATAGAGTAAAACGAGGCGAGGGACCTATAAACCTCCCTTCATCATGCTATTT
CATGATCTATTTTATAAAATAAAGATGTAGAAAAAAGTAAGCGTAATAACCGCAAAACAAATGATTTAAA
ACATGGCACATAATGAGGAGATTAAGTTCGGTTTACGTTTATTTTAGTACTAATTGTAACGTGAGACTAC
GTATCGGGAATCGCCTAATTAAAGCATTAATGCGAACCTGATTAGATTCACCGACCCTCCTATCGTGTCG
ACCTTTCTGTTTCTTAGAATTTTTTGGTAGTCTATGTACTAATAATGTCAGCTTCGTATTTATTTCATAA
GCAATTTGCATTTGCAATTTGTTTTTTACTTTTATTTTTATTGTATTGTGGAATGTGGACTCGTACCAAC
ATGAAGTTATATACCACCAAAAAAATTACAGTTAGTCAAAAGATTCACGAGTGAGAGCTACTTATGATTG
TCTTTTACGTATATGTCTAATTGTCTATTTGCTCAATAATCTTTGTACTTTCTTTTGTCGTTGATAAAAT
CACAAAGTTCCAAAAGTAATCGAATGATTTGCTTTTAAGAAAAGAAGAGCTCAATAATTCAACATATATC
TGTACACAGACGGACTGAGACTTTTCAACAAAGGGTAATATCCGGAAACCTCCTCGGATTCCATTGCCCA
GCTATCTGTCACTTTATTGTGAAGATAGTGGAAAAGGAAGGTGGCTCCTACAAATGCCATCATTGCGATA
AAGGAAAGGCCATCGTTGAAGATGCCTCTGCCGACAGTGGTCCCAAAGATGGACCCCCACCCACGAGGAG
CATCGTGGAAAAAGAAGACGTTCCAACCACGTCTTCAAAGCAAGTGGATTGATGTGATATCTCCACTGAC
GTAAGGGATGACGCACAATCCCACTATCCTTCGCAAGACCCTTCCTCTATATAAGGAAGTTCATTTCATT
TGGAGAGAACACGGGGGACTCTAGACAAACATTACTCATTCACAAAACCATCTTAAAGCAACTACACAAG
TCTTGAAATTTTCTCATATTTTCTATTTACTATATAAACTTTTAATCAAATCAAGATTAAAGTTAATTAA
CTTTCAGTTTCAGACGCATTTTGATTTCACCTTTCAGAGCACCGTCTTCCGGGTACATACGTTCGGTGGA
AGCTTCCCAACCCATGGTTTTTTTCTGCATAACCGGACCGTCGGACGGGAAGTTGGTACCACGCAGTTTA
ACTTTGTAGATGAACTCACCGTCTTGATCCTAGTTACCTTTGGGTCAAAAAGTTATCAGGCATGCACCTG
GTAGCTAGTCTTTAAACCAATAGATTGCATCGGTTTAAAAGGCAAGACCGTCAAATTGCGGGAAAGGGGT
CAACAGCCGTTCAGTACCAAGTCTCAGGGGAAACTTTGAGATGGCCTTGCAAAGGGTATGGTAATAAGCT
GACGGACATGGTCCTAACCACGCAGCCAAGTCCTAAGTCAACAGATCTTCTGTTGATATGGATGCAGTTC
ACAGACTAAATGTCGGTCGGGGAAGATGTATTCTTCTCATAAGATATAGTCGGACCTCTCCTTAATGGGA
GCTAGCGGATGAAGTGATGCAACACTGGAGCCGCTGGGAACTAATTTGTATGCGAAAGTATATTGATTAG
TTTTGGAGTACTCGATGGTGTTCAATGCTTTTCCCGTTATCCGGATCACATGAAACGGCATGACTTTTTC
AAGAGTGCCATGCCCGAAGGTTATGTACAGGAACGCACTATATCTTTCAAAGATGACGGGACCTACAAGA
CGCGTGCTGAAGTCAAGTTTGAAGGTGATACCCTTGTTAATCGTATCGAGTTAAAGGGTATTGATTTTAA
AGAAGATGGAAACATTCTTGGACACAAACTCGAGTACAACTTTAACTCACACAATGTATACATCACGGCA
GACAAACAAAAGAATGGAATCAAAGCTAACTTCAAAATTCGCCACAACGTTGAAGATGGTTCCGTTCAAC
TAGCAGACCATTATCAACAAAATACTCCAATTGGCGATGGCCCTGTCCTTTTACCAGACAACCATTACCT
GTCGACACAATCTGTCCTTTCGAAAGATCCCAACGAAAAGCGTGACCACATGGTCCTTCTTGAGTTTGTA
ACTGCTGCTGGGATTACACATGGCATGGATGAGCTCTACAAATAAATATGAAGATGAAGATGAAATATTT
GGTGTGTCAAATAAAAAGCTTGTGTGCTTAAGTTTGTGTTTTTTTCTTGGCTTGTTGTGTTATGAATTTG
TGGCTTTTTCTAATATTAAATGAATGTAAGATCTCATTATAATGAATAAACAAATGTTTCTATAATCCAT
TGTGAATGTTTTGTTGGATCTCTTCTGCAGCATATAACTACTGTATGTGCTATGGTATGGACTATGGAAT
ATGATTAAAGATAAGATGGGCTCATAGAGTAAAACGAGGCGAGGGACCTATAAACCTCCCTTCATCATGC
TATTTCATGATCTATTTTATAAAATAAAGATGTAGAAAAAAGTAAGCGTAATAACCGCAAAACAAATGAT
TTAAAACATGGCACATAATGAGGAGATTAAGTTCGGTTTACGTTTATTTTAGTACTAATTGTAACGTGAG
ACTACGTATCGGGAATCGCCTAATTAAAGCATTAATGCGAACCTGATTAGATTCACCGACCCTCCTATCG
TGTCGACCTTTCTGTTTCTTAGAATTTTTTGGTAGTCTATGTACTAATAATGTCAGCTTCGTATTTATTT
CATAAGCAATTTGCATTTGCAATTTGTTTTTTACTTTTATTTTTATTGTATTGTGGAATGTGGACTCGTA
CCAACATGAAGTTATATACCACCAAAAAAATTACAGTTAGTCAAAAGATTCACGAGTGAGAGCTACTTAT
GATTGTCTTTTACGTATATGTCTAATTGTCTATTTGCTCAATAATCTTTGTACTTTCTTTTGTCGTTGAT
AAAATCACAAAGTTCCAAAAGTAATCGAATGATTTGCTTTTAAGAAAAGAAGAGCTCAATAATTCAACAT
ATATCTGTACACACTATGGAGGCTCCCGGTGAGACTTTTCAACAAAGGGTAATATCCGGAAACCTCCTCG
GATTCCATTGCCCAGCTATCTGTCACTTTATTGTGAAGATAGTGGAAAAGGAAGGTGGCTCCTACAAATG
CCATCATTGCGATAAAGGAAAGGCCATCGTTGAAGATGCCTCTGCCGACAGTGGTCCCAAAGATGGACCC
CCACCCACGAGGAGCATCGTGGAAAAAGAAGACGTTCCAACCACGTCTTCAAAGCAAGTGGATTGATGTG
ATATCTCCACTGACGTAAGGGATGACGCACAATCCCACTATCCTTCGCAAGACCCTTCCTCTATATAAGG
AAGTTCATTTCATTTGGAGAGAACACGGGGGACTCAAACATTACTCATTCACAAAACCATCTTAAAGCAA
CTACACAAGTCTTGAAATTTTCTCATATTTTCTATTTACTATATAAACTTTTAATCAAATCAAGATTAAA
GTTAATTAAATGGCGAGTAGCGAAGACGTTATCAAAGAGTTCATGCGTTTCAAAGTTCGTATGGAAGGTT
CCGTTAACGGTCACGAGTTCGAAATCGAAGGTGAAGGTGAAGGTCGTCCGTACGAAGGTACCCAGACCGC
TAAACTGAAAGTTACCAAAGGTGGTCCGCTGCCGTTCGCTTGGGACATCCTGTCCCCGCAGTTCCAGTAC
GGTTCCAAAGCTTACGTTAAACACCCGGCTGACATCCCGGACTACCTGAAACTGTCCTTCCCGGAAGGTT
TCAAATGGGAACGTGTTATGAACTTCGAAGACGGTGGTGTTGTTACCGTTACCCAGGACTCCTCCCTGCA
AGACGGTGAGTTCATCTACAAAGTTAAACTGCGTGGTACCAACTTCCCGTCCGACGGTCCGGTTATGCAG
AAAAAAACCATGGGTTGGGAAGCTTCCACCGAACGTATGTACCCGGAAGACGGTGCTCTGAAAGGTGAAA
TCAAAATGCGTCTGAAACTGAAAGACGGTGGTCACTACGACGCTGAAGTTAAAACCACCTACATGGCTAA
AAAACCGGTTCAGCTGCCGGGTGCTTACAAAACCGACATCAAACTGGACATCACCTCCCACAACGAAGAC
TACACCATCGTTGAACAGTACGAACGTGCTGAAGGTCGTCACTCCACCGGTGCTTAAATATGAAGATGAA
GATGAAATATTTGGTGTGTCAAATAAAAAGCTTGTGTGCTTAAGTTTGTGTTTTTTTCTTGGCTTGTTGT
GTTATGAATTTGTGGCTTTTTCTAATATTAAATGAATGTAAGATCTCATTATAATGAATAAACAAATGTT
TCTATAATCCATTGTGAATGTTTTGTTGGATCTCTTCTGCAGCATATAACTACTGTATGTGCTATGGTAT
GGACTATGGAATATGATTAAAGATAAGATGGGCTCATAGAGTAAAACGAGGCGAGGGACCTATAAACCTC
CCTTCATCATGCTATTTCATGATCTATTTTATAAAATAAAGATGTAGAAAAAAGTAAGCGTAATAACCGC
AAAACAAATGATTTAAAACATGGCACATAATGAGGAGATTAAGTTCGGTTTACGTTTATTTTAGTACTAA
TTGTAACGTGAGACTACGTATCGGGAATCGCCTAATTAAAGCATTAATGCGAACCTGATTAGATTCACCG
ACCCTCCTATCGTGTCGACCTTTCTGTTTCTTAGAATTTTTTGGTAGTCTATGTACTAATAATGTCAGCT
TCGTATTTATTTCATAAGCAATTTGCATTTGCAATTTGTTTTTTACTTTTATTTTTATTGTATTGTGGAA
TGTGGACTCGTACCAACATGAAGTTATATACCACCAAAAAAATTACAGTTAGTCAAAAGATTCACGAGTG
AGAGCTACTTATGATTGTCTTTTACGTATATGTCTAATTGTCTATTTGCTCAATAATCTTTGTACTTTCT
TTTGTCGTTGATAAAATCACAAAGTTCCAAAAGTAATCGAATGATTTGCTTTTAAGAAAAGAAGAGCTCA
ATAATTCAACATATATCTGTACACAAGTG
Features (pLannotate 1.2.2; 31 found; start..end, strand, type, name):
      4..158     +  CDS            lacZα (fragment): LacZα fragment of β-galactosidase; lacZ fragment
    224..248     +  misc_feature   RB T-DNA repeat: right border repeat from nopaline C58 T-DNA
    588..989     +  CDS            Y4CG_SINFN (fragment): Protein inferred from homology: Swiss-Prot protein existence level 3. From Sinorhizobium fredii (strain NBRC 101917 / NGR234).
   1549..2178    +  CDS            pVS1 StaA: stability protein from the Pseudomonas plasmid pVS1 (Heeb et al., 2000)
   2607..3680    +  CDS            pVS1 RepA: replication protein from the Pseudomonas plasmid pVS1 (Heeb et al., 2000)
   3746..3940    +  rep_origin     pVS1 oriV: origin of replication for the Pseudomonas plasmid pVS1 (Heeb et al., 2000)
   4143..4182    +  CDS            rop (fragment): Rop protein, which maintains plasmids at low copy number; rop
   4284..4424    +  misc_feature   bom: basis of mobility region from pBR322
   4610..5198    -  rep_origin     ori: high-copy-number ColE1/pMB1/pBR322/pUC origin of replication
   5285..6079    -  CDS            KanR: aminoglycoside phosphotransferase; aphA-3; confers resistance to kanamycin
   6504..6528    +  misc_feature   LB T-DNA repeat: left border repeat from nopaline C58 T-DNA
   6606..6780    -  polyA_signal   CaMV poly(A) signal: cauliflower mosaic virus polyadenylation signal
   6837..7629    -  CDS            NeoR/KanR (fragment): aminoglycoside phosphotransferase from Tn5; aph(3')-II (or nptII); confers resistance to neomycin, kanamycin, and G418 (Geneticin®)
   7697..8373    -  promoter       CaMV 35S promoter (enhanced): cauliflower mosaic virus 35S promoter with a duplicated enhancer region
   8463..8551    +  CDS            lacI (fragment): lac repressor; lacI; The lac repressor binds to the lac operator to inhibit transcription in E. coli. This inhibition can be relieved by adding lactose or isopropyl-β-D-thiogalactopyranoside (IPTG).
   8564..8585    +  protein_bind   CAP binding site: CAP binding activates transcription in the presence of cAMP. E. coli catabolite activator protein
   8600..8630    +  promoter       lac promoter: promoter for the E. coli lac operon
   8634..8656    +  protein_bind   lac operator (fragment): The lac repressor binds to the lac operator to inhibit transcription in E. coli. This inhibition can be relieved by adding lactose or isopropyl-β-D-thiogalactopyranoside (IPTG). lac repressor encoded by lacI
   8687..8712    +  misc_feature   MCS (fragment): pUC18/19 multiple cloning site
   8716..9057    +  promoter       CaMV 35S promoter: strong constitutive promoter from cauliflower mosaic virus
   9186..9382    +  CDS            superfolder GFP (fragment): GFP variant that folds robustly even when fused to poorly folded proteins (Pédelacq et al., 2006)
   9397..9567    -  CDS            mRFP1 (fragment): mRFP1 is a basic (constitutively fluorescent) red fluorescent protein published in 2002, derived from Discosoma sp.. It is reported to be a somewhat slowly-maturing monomer with low acid sensitivity.
   9562..9810    +  terminator     HSP terminator: efficient transcription terminator from the Arabidopsis thaliana heat shock protein 18.2 gene (Nagaya et al., 2010)
  10446..10787   +  promoter       CaMV 35S promoter: strong constitutive promoter from cauliflower mosaic virus
  10921..11086   -  CDS            mRFP1 (fragment): monomeric derivative of DsRed (Campbell et al., 2002)
  11106..11412   +  ncRNA          Intron gpI: Accession: RF00028 - Group I catalytic intron
  11495..12012   +  CDS            superfolder GFP (fragment): GFP variant that folds robustly even when fused to poorly folded proteins (Pédelacq et al., 2006)
  12017..12265   +  terminator     HSP terminator: efficient transcription terminator from the Arabidopsis thaliana heat shock protein 18.2 gene (Nagaya et al., 2010)
  12910..13251   +  promoter       CaMV 35S promoter: strong constitutive promoter from cauliflower mosaic virus
  13380..14057   +  CDS            mRFP1: monomeric derivative of DsRed (Campbell et al., 2002)
  14059..14307   +  terminator     HSP terminator: efficient transcription terminator from the Arabidopsis thaliana heat shock protein 18.2 gene (Nagaya et al., 2010)
