[The description below was written by a language model from this plasmid's Addgene catalogue record and pLannotate feature annotations shown in this document.]
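Description:
pXYB085 is a pCAMBIA-based binary T-DNA vector for plant expression, about 14.9 kb, built as part of a split-ribozyme "Plant RNA Vision" system for imaging RNA in vivo. The backbone carries the pVS1 replication module (oriV, RepA and the StaA stability protein), which supports maintenance in Agrobacterium. It also has a high-copy ColE1/pUC-type origin with the pBR322 bom site for propagation in E. coli, and a bacterial kanamycin resistance gene (aphA-3). Between the nopaline-type left and right border repeats lies a plant selection cassette: an nptII (NeoR/KanR) coding sequence driven by an enhanced CaMV 35S promoter and ended by the CaMV poly(A) signal. Remnants of the lacZα/pUC multiple cloning region flank the payload.

The payload consists of three transcription units, each with a CaMV 35S promoter and the Arabidopsis HSP18.2 terminator. The first encodes an N-terminal superfolder GFP fragment followed by P1 loop and stem elements and a guide RNA. This guide is annotated as a reverse-oriented mRFP1 fragment, which indicates it is antisense to the RFP transcript. The second unit carries another antisense mRFP1-derived guide, stem and P1 loop elements, an internal guide sequence, a group I catalytic intron (the ribozyme portion) and the remaining sfGFP coding sequence. The third unit expresses full-length mRFP1, which serves as the target "input" RNA.

The apparent design is that the two guides, stated as 164 bp in the record, hybridise to the RFP mRNA and bring the split ribozyme halves together. Trans-splicing would then join the sfGFP fragments, so that green fluorescence reports the presence of the target RNA. The detailed mechanism is not spelled out in the record.
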