Addgene plasmid #239637: pXYB085
Purpose: Plant RNA Vision constructs with 164 bp gRNAs together with RFP input
Depositing lab: Xiaohan Yang. Depositing organization: Oak Ridge National Laboratory. Publication: A split ribozyme system for in vivo plant RNA imaging and genetic engineering. Liu Y, Rajput R, Islam MT, Valle ID, Yao T, Agrawal R, Boone BA, Eckert CA, Abraham PE, Chen JG, Tuskan GA, Yang X. Plant Biotechnol J. 2025 May;23(5):1640-1649. doi: 10.1111/pbi.14612. Epub 2025 Feb 7. PubMed 39919021.
Backbone
  Vector backbone: pCAMBIA
  Vector type: Plant Expression, Synthetic Biology
Growth in bacteria
  Bacterial resistance: Kanamycin, 50 μg/mL
  Growth temperature: 37°C
  Growth strain: DH5alpha
  Copy number: High Copy
Gene/Insert 1
  Gene/Insert name: sfGFPn_Y66-P1_loop_01-stem01-gRNA09
Gene/Insert 2
  Gene/Insert name: gRNA10-stem_02-P1_loop_03-internal guide sequence-Ribozyme-sfGFPn_Y66
Gene/Insert 3
  Gene/Insert name: RFP
Terms and licenses: Academic/Nonprofit Terms; Industry Terms: Not Available to Industry
How to cite: pXYB085 was a gift from Xiaohan Yang (Addgene plasmid # 239637 ; http://n2t.net/addgene:239637 ; RRID:Addgene_239637)
